Addgene plasmid #121004: C100m
Purpose: MoClo golden gate assembly CD part sfYFP-ptd3 (superfolder YFP with pdt3 degradation tag for mfLon). Please see Supplemental Documents for annotated Genbank file.
Depositing lab: Richard Murray. Depositing organization: California Institute of Technology.
Backbone
  Vector backbone: DVA
  Backbone size w/o insert (bp): 2100
  Vector type: Synthetic Biology
Growth in bacteria
  Bacterial resistance: Ampicillin, 100 μg/mL
  Growth temperature: 37°C
  Growth strain: JM109
  Copy number: High Copy
Gene/Insert
  Gene/Insert name: sfYFP with pdt3 tag
  Species: Synthetic
  Insert size (bp): 806
  Tag / fusion protein: pdt3 mfLon degradation tag (C terminal on insert)
  Cloning method: Gibson Cloning
  Sequencing primers: 5′ AAATAGGCGTATCACGAGGCA; 3′ TTACCGCCTTTGAGTGAGCTG
Terms and licenses: Academic/Nonprofit Terms; Industry Terms: Not Available to Industry
How to cite: C100m was a gift from Richard Murray (Addgene plasmid # 121004 ; http://n2t.net/addgene:121004 ; RRID:Addgene_121004)
