[The description below was written by a language model from this plasmid's Addgene catalogue record and pLannotate feature annotations shown in this document.]
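Description:
C100m is a small synthetic-biology part plasmid built on the DVA backbone (about 2.1 kb without insert, roughly 2.9 kb in total) that serves as a storage vector for a MoClo Golden Gate assembly part. It is maintained in E. coli at high copy from a ColE1/pUC-type origin of replication and is selected with ampicillin through a β-lactamase gene driven by its own bla promoter. The insert region is bracketed by BioBrick prefix and suffix sequences, with a putative bacterial transcription terminator just upstream of the prefix, which likely insulates the part from read-through coming from the backbone.

The payload is an approximately 800 bp synthetic coding-sequence part occupying the "CD" position of the MoClo scheme: superfolder YFP carrying a C-terminal pdt3 degradation tag. The automated annotation labels the open reading frame as superfolder GFP, which reflects the close similarity of the yellow variant to its GFP parent; the pdt3 tag itself is not annotated, but would lie in the short stretch between the end of the called fluorescent protein and the BioBrick suffix. The pdt tags are recognised by the orthogonal Mesoplasma florum Lon protease (mf-Lon), so the reporter should be stable unless that protease is supplied, allowing tunable, inducible turnover of the fluorescent signal.

No promoter, ribosome binding site or terminator for the reporter is annotated, consistent with a coding-sequence-only part that is meant to be combined with separate regulatory parts in a Golden Gate reaction to build full transcription units. The sequencing-derived and depositor sequences show the same features in the same order, differing only in start coordinate and by three nucleotides in length.
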