Features (pLannotate 1.2.2; 7 found; start..end, strand, type, name):
      5..718     +  CDS            superfolder GFP: GFP variant that folds robustly even when fused to poorly folded proteins (Pédelacq et al., 2006)
    814..834     +  misc_feature   BioBrick suffix: universal suffix for all parts
   1011..1599    -  rep_origin     ori: high-copy-number ColE1/pMB1/pBR322/pUC origin of replication
   1770..2630    -  CDS            AmpR: β-lactamase; bla; confers resistance to ampicillin, carbenicillin, and related antibiotics
   2631..2735    -  promoter       AmpR promoter: bla
   2825..2868    -  terminator     bacterial terminator: putative bacterial transcription terminator
   2871..2892    +  misc_feature   BioBrick prefix: BioBrick prefix for parts that do not start with "ATG"
>Addgene plasmid #121004 | C100m | depositor full sequence | sequence record 231116 | C100m sequence 2906 bps
AATGATGCGTAAAGGCGAAGAGCTGTTCACTGGTGTCGTCCCTATTCTGGTGGAACTGGATGGTGATGTC
AACGGTCATAAGTTTTCCGTGCGTGGCGAGGGTGAAGGTGACGCAACTAATGGTAAACTGACGCTGAAGT
TCATCTGTACTACTGGTAAACTGCCGGTACCTTGGCCGACTCTGGTAACGACGCTGACTTATGGTGTTCA
GTGCTTTGCTCGTTATCCGGACCATATGAAGCAGCATGACTTCTTCAAGTCCGCCATGCCGGAAGGCTAT
GTGCAGGAACGCACGATTTCCTTTAAGGATGACGGCACGTACAAAACGCGTGCGGAAGTGAAATTTGAAG
GCGATACCCTGGTAAACCGCATTGAGCTGAAAGGCATTGACTTTAAAGAAGACGGCAATATCCTGGGCCA
TAAGCTGGAATACAATTTTAACAGCCACAATGTTTACATCACCGCCGATAAACAAAAAAATGGCATTAAA
GCGAATTTTAAAATTCGCCACAACGTGGAGGATGGCAGCGTGCAGCTGGCTGATCACTACCAGCAAAACA
CTCCAATCGGTGATGGTCCTGTTCTGCTGCCAGACAATCACTATCTGAGCTACCAAAGCGTTCTGTCTAA
AGATCCGAACGAGAAACGCGATCATATGGTTCTGCTGGAGTTCGTAACCGCAGCGGGCATCACGCATGGT
ATGGATGAACTGTACAAAGCGGCGAACAAAAACGAAGAAAACACCAACGAAGTGCCGACCTTTATGCTGA
ACGCGGGCCAGGCGAACAGAAGACGAGTTTAAAGGTAGAGACCTACTAGTAGCGGCCGCTGCAGGCTTCC
TCGCTCACTGACTCGCTGCGCTCGGTCGTTCGGCTGCGGCGAGCGGTATCAGCTCACTCAAAGGCGGTAA
TACGGTTATCCACAGAATCAGGGGATAACGCAGGAAAGAACATGTGAGCAAAAGGCCAGCAAAAGGCCAG
GAACCGTAAAAAGGCCGCGTTGCTGGCGTTTTTCCACAGGCTCCGCCCCCCTGACGAGCATCACAAAAAT
CGACGCTCAAGTCAGAGGTGGCGAAACCCGACAGGACTATAAAGATACCAGGCGTTTCCCCCTGGAAGCT
CCCTCGTGCGCTCTCCTGTTCCGACCCTGCCGCTTACCGGATACCTGTCCGCCTTTCTCCCTTCGGGAAG
CGTGGCGCTTTCTCATAGCTCACGCTGTAGGTATCTCAGTTCGGTGTAGGTCGTTCGCTCCAAGCTGGGC
TGTGTGCACGAACCCCCCGTTCAGCCCGACCGCTGCGCCTTATCCGGTAACTATCGTCTTGAGTCCAACC
CGGTAAGACACGACTTATCGCCACTGGCAGCAGCCACTGGTAACAGGATTAGCAGAGCGAGGTATGTAGG
CGGTGCTACAGAGTTCTTGAAGTGGTGGCCTAACTACGGCTACACTAGAAGAACAGTATTTGGTATCTGC
GCTCTGCTGAAGCCAGTTACCTTCGGAAAAAGAGTTGGTAGCTCTTGATCCGGCAAACAAACCACCGCTG
GTAGCGGTGGTTTTTTTGTTTGCAAGCAGCAGATTACGCGCAGAAAAAAAGGATCTCAAGAAGATCCTTT
GATCTTTTCTACGGGGTCTGACGCTCAGTGGAACGAAAACTCACGTTAAGGGATTTTGGTCATGAGATTA
TCAAAAAGGATCTTCACCTAGATCCTTTTAAATTAAAAATGAAGTTTTAAATCAATCTAAAGTATATATG
AGTAAACTTGGTCTGACAGTTACCAATGCTTAATCAGTGAGGCACCTATCTCAGCGATCTGTCTATTTCG
TTCATCCATAGTTGCCTGACTCCCCGTCGTGTAGATAACTACGATACGGGAGGGCTTACCATCTGGCCCC
AGTGCTGCAATGATACCGCGCGACCCACGCTCACCGGCTCCAGATTTATCAGCAATAAACCAGCCAGCCG
GAAGGGCCGAGCGCAGAAGTGGTCCTGCAACTTTATCCGCCTCCATCCAGTCTATTAATTGTTGCCGGGA
AGCTAGAGTAAGTAGTTCGCCAGTTAATAGTTTGCGCAACGTTGTTGCCATTGCTACAGGCATCGTGGTG
TCACGCTCGTCGTTTGGTATGGCTTCATTCAGCTCCGGTTCCCAACGATCAAGGCGAGTTACATGATCCC
CCATGTTGTGCAAAAAAGCGGTTAGCTCCTTCGGTCCTCCGATCGTTGTCAGAAGTAAGTTGGCCGCAGT
GTTATCACTCATGGTTATGGCAGCACTGCATAATTCTCTTACTGTCATGCCATCCGTAAGATGCTTTTCT
GTGACTGGTGAGTACTCAACCAAGTCATTCTGAGAATAGTGTATGCGGCGACCGAGTTGCTCTTGCCCGG
CGTCAATACGGGATAATACCGCGCCACATAGCAGAACTTTAAAAGTGCTCATCATTGGAAAACGTTCTTC
GGGGCGAAAACTCTCAAGGATCTTACCGCTGTTGAGATCCAGTTCGATGTAACCCACTCGTGCACCCAAC
TGATCTTCAGCATCTTTTACTTTCACCAGCGTTTCTGGGTGAGCAAAAACAGGAAGGCAAAATGCCGCAA
AAAAGGGAATAAGGGCGACACGGAAATGTTGAATACTCATACTCTTCCTTTTTCAATATTATTGAAGCAT
TTATCAGGGTTATTGTCTCATGAGCGGATACATATTTGAATGTATTTAGAAAAATAAACAAATAGGGGTT
CCGCGCACATTTCCCCGAAAAGTGCCACCTGACGTCTAAGAAACCATTATTATCATGACATTAACCTATA
AAAATAGGCGTATCACGAGGCAGAATTTCAGATAAAAAAAATCCTTAGCTTTCGCTAAGGATGATTTCTG
GAATTCGCGGCCGCTTCTAGAGACTAGTGGGTCTCA
