Features (pLannotate 1.2.2; 7 found; start..end, strand, type, name):
     33..76      -  terminator     bacterial terminator: putative bacterial transcription terminator
     79..100     +  misc_feature   BioBrick prefix: BioBrick prefix for parts that do not start with "ATG"
    116..829     +  CDS            superfolder GFP: GFP variant that folds robustly even when fused to poorly folded proteins (Pédelacq et al., 2006)
    925..945     +  misc_feature   BioBrick suffix: universal suffix for all parts
   1122..1710    -  rep_origin     ori: high-copy-number ColE1/pMB1/pBR322/pUC origin of replication
   1881..2741    -  CDS            AmpR: β-lactamase; bla; confers resistance to ampicillin, carbenicillin, and related antibiotics
   2742..2846    -  promoter       AmpR promoter: bla
>Addgene plasmid #121004 | C100m | addgene full sequence | sequence record 236143 | Addgene NGS Result
AACCTATAAAAATAGGCGTATCACGAGGCAGAATTTCAGATAAAAAAAATCCTTAGCTTTCGCTAAGGAT
GATTTCTGGAATTCGCGGCCGCTTCTAGAGACTAGTGGGTCTCAAATGCGTAAAGGCGAAGAGCTGTTCA
CTGGTGTCGTCCCTATTCTGGTGGAACTGGATGGTGATGTCAACGGTCATAAGTTTTCCGTGCGTGGCGA
GGGTGAAGGTGACGCAACTAATGGTAAACTGACGCTGAAGTTCATCTGTACTACTGGTAAACTGCCGGTA
CCTTGGCCGACTCTGGTAACGACGCTGACTTATGGTGTTCAGTGCTTTGCTCGTTATCCGGACCATATGA
AGCAGCATGACTTCTTCAAGTCCGCCATGCCGGAAGGCTATGTGCAGGAACGCACGATTTCCTTTAAGGA
TGACGGCACGTACAAAACGCGTGCGGAAGTGAAATTTGAAGGCGATACCCTGGTAAACCGCATTGAGCTG
AAAGGCATTGACTTTAAAGAAGACGGCAATATCCTGGGCCATAAGCTGGAATACAATTTTAACAGCCACA
ATGTTTACATCACCGCCGATAAACAAAAAAATGGCATTAAAGCGAATTTTAAAATTCGCCACAACGTGGA
GGATGGCAGCGTGCAGCTGGCTGATCACTACCAGCAAAACACTCCAATCGGTGATGGTCCTGTTCTGCTG
CCAGACAATCACTATCTGAGCTACCAAAGCGTTCTGTCTAAAGATCCGAACGAGAAACGCGATCATATGG
TTCTGCTGGAGTTCGTAACCGCAGCGGGCATCACGCATGGTATGGATGAACTGTACAAAGCGGCGAACAA
AAACGAAGAAAACACCAACGAAGTGCCGACCTTTATGCTGAACGCGGGCCAGGCGAACAGAAGACGAGTT
TAAAGGTAGAGACCTACTAGTAGCGGCCGCTGCAGGCTTCCTCGCTCACTGACTCGCTGCGCTCGGTCGT
TCGGCTGCGGCGAGCGGTATCAGCTCACTCAAAGGCGGTAATACGGTTATCCACAGAATCAGGGGATAAC
GCAGGAAAGAACATGTGAGCAAAAGGCCAGCAAAAGGCCAGGAACCGTAAAAAGGCCGCGTTGCTGGCGT
TTTTCCACAGGCTCCGCCCCCCTGACGAGCATCACAAAAATCGACGCTCAAGTCAGAGGTGGCGAAACCC
GACAGGACTATAAAGATACCAGGCGTTTCCCCCTGGAAGCTCCCTCGTGCGCTCTCCTGTTCCGACCCTG
CCGCTTACCGGATACCTGTCCGCCTTTCTCCCTTCGGGAAGCGTGGCGCTTTCTCATAGCTCACGCTGTA
GGTATCTCAGTTCGGTGTAGGTCGTTCGCTCCAAGCTGGGCTGTGTGCACGAACCCCCCGTTCAGCCCGA
CCGCTGCGCCTTATCCGGTAACTATCGTCTTGAGTCCAACCCGGTAAGACACGACTTATCGCCACTGGCA
GCAGCCACTGGTAACAGGATTAGCAGAGCGAGGTATGTAGGCGGTGCTACAGAGTTCTTGAAGTGGTGGC
CTAACTACGGCTACACTAGAAGAACAGTATTTGGTATCTGCGCTCTGCTGAAGCCAGTTACCTTCGGAAA
AAGAGTTGGTAGCTCTTGATCCGGCAAACAAACCACCGCTGGTAGCGGTGGTTTTTTTGTTTGCAAGCAG
CAGATTACGCGCAGAAAAAAAGGATCTCAAGAAGATCCTTTGATCTTTTCTACGGGGTCTGACGCTCAGT
GGAACGAAAACTCACGTTAAGGGATTTTGGTCATGAGATTATCAAAAAGGATCTTCACCTAGATCCTTTT
AAATTAAAAATGAAGTTTTAAATCAATCTAAAGTATATATGAGTAAACTTGGTCTGACAGTTACCAATGC
TTAATCAGTGAGGCACCTATCTCAGCGATCTGTCTATTTCGTTCATCCATAGTTGCCTGACTCCCCGTCG
TGTAGATAACTACGATACGGGAGGGCTTACCATCTGGCCCCAGTGCTGCAATGATACCGCGCGACCCACG
CTCACCGGCTCCAGATTTATCAGCAATAAACCAGCCAGCCGGAAGGGCCGAGCGCAGAAGTGGTCCTGCA
ACTTTATCCGCCTCCATCCAGTCTATTAATTGTTGCCGGGAAGCTAGAGTAAGTAGTTCGCCAGTTAATA
GTTTGCGCAACGTTGTTGCCATTGCTACAGGCATCGTGGTGTCACGCTCGTCGTTTGGTATGGCTTCATT
CAGCTCCGGTTCCCAACGATCAAGGCGAGTTACATGATCCCCCATGTTGTGCAAAAAAGCGGTTAGCTCC
TTCGGTCCTCCGATCGTTGTCAGAAGTAAGTTGGCCGCAGTGTTATCACTCATGGTTATGGCAGCACTGC
ATAATTCTCTTACTGTCATGCCATCCGTAAGATGCTTTTCTGTGACTGGTGAGTACTCAACCAAGTCATT
CTGAGAATAGTGTATGCGGCGACCGAGTTGCTCTTGCCCGGCGTCAATACGGGATAATACCGCGCCACAT
AGCAGAACTTTAAAAGTGCTCATCATTGGAAAACGTTCTTCGGGGCGAAAACTCTCAAGGATCTTACCGC
TGTTGAGATCCAGTTCGATGTAACCCACTCGTGCACCCAACTGATCTTCAGCATCTTTTACTTTCACCAG
CGTTTCTGGGTGAGCAAAAACAGGAAGGCAAAATGCCGCAAAAAAGGGAATAAGGGCGACACGGAAATGT
TGAATACTCATACTCTTCCTTTTTCAATATTATTGAAGCATTTATCAGGGTTATTGTCTCATGAGCGGAT
ACATATTTGAATGTATTTAGAAAAATAAACAAATAGGGGTTCCGCGCACATTTCCCCGAAAAGTGCCACC
TGACGTCTAAGAAACCATTATTATCATGACATT
