>Addgene plasmid #121004 | C100m | depositor partial sequence | sequence record 230062 | insert sequence
AATGATGCGTAAAGGCGAAGAGCTGTTCACTGGTGTCGTCCCTATTCTGGTGGAACTGGATGGTGATGTC
AACGGTCATAAGTTTTCCGTGCGTGGCGAGGGTGAAGGTGACGCAACTAATGGTAAACTGACGCTGAAGT
TCATCTGTACTACTGGTAAACTGCCGGTACCTTGGCCGACTCTGGTAACGACGCTGACTTATGGTGTTCA
GTGCTTTGCTCGTTATCCGGACCATATGAAGCAGCATGACTTCTTCAAGTCCGCCATGCCGGAAGGCTAT
GTGCAGGAACGCACGATTTCCTTTAAGGATGACGGCACGTACAAAACGCGTGCGGAAGTGAAATTTGAAG
GCGATACCCTGGTAAACCGCATTGAGCTGAAAGGCATTGACTTTAAAGAAGACGGCAATATCCTGGGCCA
TAAGCTGGAATACAATTTTAACAGCCACAATGTTTACATCACCGCCGATAAACAAAAAAATGGCATTAAA
GCGAATTTTAAAATTCGCCACAACGTGGAGGATGGCAGCGTGCAGCTGGCTGATCACTACCAGCAAAACA
CTCCAATCGGTGATGGTCCTGTTCTGCTGCCAGACAATCACTATCTGAGCTACCAAAGCGTTCTGTCTAA
AGATCCGAACGAGAAACGCGATCATATGGTTCTGCTGGAGTTCGTAACCGCAGCGGGCATCACGCATGGT
ATGGATGAACTGTACAAAGCGGCGAACAAAAACGAAGAAAACACCAACGAAGTGCCGACCTTTATGCTGA
ACGCGGGCCAGGCGAACAGAAGACGAGTTTAAAGGT
